Addgene plasmid #198232: pBUE411-GG
Purpose: Wheat GRF4-GIF1 chimera in pBUE411
Depositing lab: Andrea Gallavotti. Depositing organization: Rutgers, The State University of New Jersey. Publication: The combination of morphogenic regulators BABY BOOM and GRF-GIF improves maize transformation efficiency. Chen Z, Debernardi JM, Dubcovsky J, Gallavotti A. bioRxiv 2022.09.02.506370 10.1101/2022.09.02.506370.
Backbone
  Vector backbone: pBUE411
  Backbone size w/o insert (bp): 6500
  Total vector size (bp): 21757
  Vector type: Plant Expression, CRISPR ; plant binary vector
  Selectable markers: Basta
Growth in bacteria
  Bacterial resistance: Kanamycin, 50 μg/mL
  Growth temperature: 37°C
  Growth strain: DH5alpha
  Copy number: High Copy
Gene/Insert
  Gene/Insert name: GRF4-GIF1 chimera cassette
  Species: Synthetic; Wheat; Agrobacterium tumefaciens
  Insert size (bp): 4367
  Promoter: Ubiquitin
  Cloning method: Gibson Cloning
  Sequencing primers: 5′ tcgtttcccgccttcagtttGAGCTCGGTACCCGGGGA; 3′ ctgtcaaacactgatagtttCTGCAGGCGCGCTAATTCC
Resource information
  A portion of this plasmid was derived from a plasmid made by: The GRF4-GIF1 chimera was obtained from the laboratory of Jorge Dubcovsky at the University of California Davis and Howard Hughes Medical Institute (Addgene deposit JD553), and is described in the following publication: Debernardi et al Nat Biotechnol. 2020 Oct 12. doi: 10.1038/s41587-020-0703-0.
Terms and licenses: Academic/Nonprofit Terms; Industry Terms: Not Available to Industry
Depositor comments: Please visit https://www.biorxiv.org/content/10.1101/2022.09.02.506370v1 for bioRxiv preprint.
How to cite: pBUE411-GG was a gift from Andrea Gallavotti (Addgene plasmid # 198232 ; http://n2t.net/addgene:198232 ; RRID:Addgene_198232)
