[The description below was written by a language model from this plasmid's Addgene catalogue record and pLannotate feature annotations shown in this document.]
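Description:
pBUE411-GG is a plant binary vector built on the pBUE411 CRISPR/Cas9 backbone for Agrobacterium-mediated transformation, to which a wheat GRF4-GIF1 chimera expression cassette has been added by Gibson assembly. Outside the T-DNA it carries a kanamycin resistance gene, a high-copy ColE1/pUC-type origin with the pBR322 bom region for propagation in E. coli, and the pVS1 oriV, RepA and StaA functions that allow replication and stable maintenance in Agrobacterium. The feature table comes from a partial NGS assembly of 21,433 nt, slightly shorter than the catalogued total of 21,757 bp, so a small portion of the plasmid may not be represented.

Between the nopaline-type right and left T-DNA borders lie four units. Next to the right border, a maize ubiquitin promoter drives the GRF4-GIF1 fusion, which is flanked by attB1/attB2 Gateway scars, followed by a 3xHA tag and ended by the NOS terminator. The annotation tool matched the two coding regions to rice homologues, but the record states the chimera is of wheat origin. A rice U3 snRNA promoter and an S. pyogenes gRNA scaffold flank a spectinomycin/streptomycin resistance stuffer, which suggests that no specific guide has yet been cloned in. A second maize ubiquitin promoter expresses FLAG-tagged Cas9 with the pea rbcS-E9 terminator. A CaMV 35S promoter drives bar with the CaMV poly(A) signal, giving Basta (phosphinothricin) selection in plants.

The GRF4-GIF1 chimera is a morphogenic regulator that promotes regeneration. The associated work concerns improving maize transformation efficiency, and this construct places the regulator on the same T-DNA as the genome-editing components.
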