Features (pLannotate 1.2.2; 36 found; start..end, strand, type, name):
     21..45      -  misc_feature   RB T-DNA repeat: right border repeat from nopaline C58 T-DNA
     80..332     -  terminator     NOS terminator: nopaline synthase terminator and poly(A) signal
    366..455     -  CDS            3xHA: three tandem HA epitope tags
    485..505     +  protein_bind   attB2: mutant version of attB; core recombination site for the Gateway® BP reaction BP Clonase™
    513..1157    -  CDS            GIF1 (fragment): GIF1_ORYSJ - Also known as AN3 From Oryza sativa subsp. japonica (Rice).
   1224..2420    -  CDS            GRF4: GRF4_ORYSJ - Also known as GL2 From Oryza sativa subsp. japonica (Rice).
   2428..2446    -  protein_bind   attB1 (fragment): mutant version of attB; core recombination site for the Gateway® BP reaction BP Clonase™
   2461..4448    -  promoter       Ubi promoter: maize polyubiquitin gene promoter
   4458..4477    -  misc_feature   MCS (fragment): pUC18/19 multiple cloning site
   4529..4683    -  CDS            lacZα (fragment): LacZα fragment of β-galactosidase; lacZ fragment
   4749..5128    +  promoter       OsU3 promoter: Oryza sativa (rice) snRNA U3 promoter
   5146..5169    +  promoter       Pc promoter (fragment): intI1 (promoter lies within the coding sequence); class 1 integron promoter
   5345..5401    +  CDS            GmR (fragment): gentamycin acetyltransferase; aacC1; confers resistance to gentamycin
   5412..6199    +  CDS            SmR (fragment): aminoglycoside adenylyltransferase (Murphy, 1985); aadA; confers resistance to spectinomycin and streptomycin
   6351..6426    +  misc_RNA       gRNA scaffold: guide RNA scaffold for the Streptococcus pyogenes CRISPR/Cas9 system
   6730..8722    +  promoter       Ubi promoter: maize polyubiquitin gene promoter
   8783..8802    +  CDS            2xFLAG (fragment): two tandem FLAG® epitope tags
   8858..12958   +  CDS            cas9: CAS9_STRP1 - Also known as csn1 From Streptococcus pyogenes serotype M1.
  13016..13648   +  terminator     E9 terminator: terminator and polyadenylation signal from the pea rbcS-E9 gene
  13685..13707   -  protein_bind   lac operator (fragment): The lac repressor binds to the lac operator to inhibit transcription in E. coli. This inhibition can be relieved by adding lactose or isopropyl-β-D-thiogalactopyranoside (IPTG). lac repressor encoded by lacI
  13711..13741   -  promoter       lac promoter: promoter for the E. coli lac operon
  13756..13777   -  protein_bind   CAP binding site: CAP binding activates transcription in the presence of cAMP. E. coli catabolite activator protein
  13790..13878   -  CDS            lacI (fragment): lac repressor; lacI; The lac repressor binds to the lac operator to inhibit transcription in E. coli. This inhibition can be relieved by adding lactose or isopropyl-β-D-thiogalactopyranoside (IPTG).
  13968..14313   +  promoter       CaMV 35S promoter: strong constitutive promoter from cauliflower mosaic virus
  14265..14311   +  promoter       minimal CaMV 35S promoter: minimal 35S promoter from cauliflower mosaic virus
  14364..14912   +  CDS            bar: PAT_STRHY - Experimental evidence at protein level: Swiss-Prot protein existence level 1. Inactivates phosphinothricin (PPT) by transfer of an acetyl group from acetyl CoA. Can also acetylate demethylphosphinothricin but not PTT or glutamate. This enzyme is an effector of phosphinothricin tripeptide (PTT or bialaphos) resistance. From Streptomyces hygroscopicus. Introduced by genetic manipulation and expressed in glufosinate-tolerant maize by Dekalb Genetics.
  14922..15096   +  polyA_signal   CaMV poly(A) signal: cauliflower mosaic virus polyadenylation signal
  15174..15198   -  misc_feature   LB T-DNA repeat: left border repeat from nopaline C58 T-DNA
  15623..16417   +  CDS            KanR: aminoglycoside phosphotransferase; aphA-3; confers resistance to kanamycin
  16504..17092   +  rep_origin     ori: high-copy-number ColE1/pMB1/pBR322/pUC origin of replication
  17278..17418   -  misc_feature   bom: basis of mobility region from pBR322
  17520..17559   -  CDS            rop (fragment): Rop protein, which maintains plasmids at low copy number; rop
  17762..17956   -  rep_origin     pVS1 oriV: origin of replication for the Pseudomonas plasmid pVS1 (Heeb et al., 2000)
  18022..19095   -  CDS            pVS1 RepA: replication protein from the Pseudomonas plasmid pVS1 (Heeb et al., 2000)
  19524..20153   -  CDS            pVS1 StaA: stability protein from the Pseudomonas plasmid pVS1 (Heeb et al., 2000)
  20713..21114   -  CDS            Y4CG_SINFN (fragment): Protein inferred from homology: Swiss-Prot protein existence level 3. From Sinorhizobium fredii (strain NBRC 101917 / NGR234).
>Addgene plasmid #198232 | pBUE411-GG | addgene full sequence | sequence record 394461 | Addgene Partial NGS Result
TAAACGCTCTTTTCTCTTAGGTTTACCCGCCAATATATCCTGTCAAACACTGATAGTTTCTGCAGGCGCG
CTAATCCCCGATCTAGTAACATAGATGACACCGCGCGCGATAATTTATCCTAGTTTGCGCGCTATATTTT
GTTTTCTATCGCGTATTAAATGTATAATTGCGGGACTCTAATCATAAAAACCCATCTCATAAATAACGTC
ATGCATTACATGTTAATTATTACATGCTTAACGTAATTCAACAGAAATTATATGATAATCATCGCAAGAC
CGGCAACAGGATTCAATCTTAAGAAACTTTATTGCCAAATGTTTGAACGATCGGGGAAATTCGAGCTCTA
AGCGCTGCACTGAGCAGCGTAATCTGGAACGTCATATGGATAGGATCCTGCATAGTCCGGGACGTCATAG
GGATAGCCCGCATAGTCAGGAACATCGTATGGGTAAAAGATGTTAATTAACCCGCTGTTATCAACCACTT
TGTACAAGAAAGCTGAACGCTAGCTTCCTTCCTCCTCGGTGCCCTTGAGGTACTCCCCGTCGCCGCTGTG
CGCGCCAGAGTTGGCGCCGCGAGCGTCGGCCGACAGCGAGGTCGACCCCTCCTTGGCGCCGCTGCCGCCG
CGGCCATAGTCCGAGAAGACGCTGGCGTTCATCATGCTGTTGCCAGTGGCGCCGCCGCCGCCGCCCATGC
TGGCCTCACCGTGCAGGAGGTTGAACCCGGTGGTCGCGCCGGAGGACATCCCCAGCTGGCCGTGCGCGGC
CGCCTGGTGCTGCTGCTGCTGCTGCTGCTGCTGGAGCGGCGACATGGCCTGCTGCGCGTACATCATCGAC
GACCGCGCCGCCATCAGCGACTGCGGCGACATCATCTGCGCCGACTGCTGCTGCATGTACCGCGGCCCGG
ACTGCATCATCAGGTTGGACGGGTACTGAGACAGCGATGCCGTCTGCGGAGGCTGGCTGTCGGCGATGGC
GGCGAGGTACATGAGGTTCTGCTGGAGCTTAGCTTGGTTCCGTGCGCACTCCTCCACCTTGCCGTTGTTC
TGGTTGTCGAGGATGGCCAGGATCAGCTGCTTGTTCTCATCCAGGTACTGCTGAATGAGATCAGTGGTGG
CAGTGGTAGAGGAAGCGTAGCCCCCCATCATGCTCTGGTTCATCTGCATCAGGTGTTGCTGCTGCATGGC
AGCGGCCGCGTACATTTCGCCGGCGAACAGCATGCCGTTGGGCGACTGGGAGCTGGCGGCGGAGAAGTCG
GAGGACGTCATGGGTATCGAGATCGACAGCTGGGTGGCCGAGAAGGAGGCGACGTTCGAGTTGTCGTCGG
TCAGGTCCGACCACGAGTCCCTCGTCTTCGGCCACTCGTCGAAGAACGGCCGCAGCGTCTGGTTCTCCTG
CTTCGCGGAGTCGCCGCTGCCGAAGTCGCCGCACCCCGGGAAGGAGAGCGGCTGCTGCTGCTGCTGTCCC
TCGGCCTTGACGCCGCTGTTGTTGTTGCTGCTGTTGTTCTGACCCAGGTCACTCGTTGCTCCAAGCTGAG
GAGAGTAGCTTGAGAGCGGGAATGTAGTCGTTTGAGAAGATGGCGGCAGGCGCCATGGGTTCTCCACGGA
GGTGTTCATGGCTTCTGTCATGAGCTGACTCTGCTCGTCTGCCAAAGATCTTATTCCATATGCGGTATAC
CTGAAATCTTTGCATGTTCCGGCGCCGCCGAGAGCCGCGTAGGGAGAGGCGGCATTGTTGCCCATGTGCT
GCTGAGGCGGCCCCAGCGCGGAGGAGAACGTGCCGGGCATGGACATGCCGTTGTTCCCCCCGCCTCCACC
ACCGTTGGTGCCGCCGATGGCGGGGTAGAGGGAGTGGTTGTGGAAGCCGGTGGCGAGGGGCGGCACGACG
GAGGCGGCCGGCGGCTGGGAGTGCGAGACGAGCTGCGTTTCCACAGGCTTTCTTGAACGGTTGCGGCCGC
GGTGCATGTGGCGCTCGCAATACTTGGAGTCGGAGGCGGCCTCCTTGGCGCACCGCCACTTCTTGCCGTC
CGTGCGCCGGCACCGGCCCGGCTCCGGATCCACCTTCTTGCCCAGGTACGATCCGTACCCGATGGCGAGG
GGGTTGTGGTAGAAGCGGGCGGCGAGGGACTCGATGCCGCGGCGGATGGGGAGCACGAGATCCGGCGGGA
CGGACACGCCGGCCACCAGGTACTTGTATATGAGCGCCTGGTGCTCCAGCTCCTCGTACTGCGCCGCCGT
GAAGGGCACCGGCCTCGCCATCCACCTCCCGTCCATCCGCGCCTCCTCCCCCATGCCGCCATTGCCGCCG
GCGGAGAAGGGGGAGGAGCGGCAGAAGGGGAGGAGGGAGGCGGTGGCGGTGGCGGCCGGGGAGGAGCGGC
GGTCGCCTGCCGGGGAAAGAGAGGCATACGGCATCGCCATGGTGGCAGCTTTTTTGTACAAACTTGTTGA
TAACTCTAGTCTGCAGAAGTAACACCAAACAACAGGGTGAGCATCGACAAAAGAAACAGTACCAAGCAAA
TAAATAGCGTATGAAGGCAGGGCTAAAAAAATCCACATATAGCTGCTGCATATGCCATCATCCAAGTATA
TCAAGATCAAAATAATTATAAAACATACTTGTTTATTATAATAGATAGGTACTCAAGGTTAGAGCATATG
AATAGATGCTGCATATGCCATCATGTATATGCATCAGTAAAACCCACATCAACATGTATACCTATCCTAG
ATCGATATTTCCATCCATCTTAAACTCGTAACTATGAAGATGTATGACACACACATACAGTTCCAAAATT
AATAAATACACCAGGTAGTTTGAAACAGTATTCTACTCCGATCTAGAACGAATGAACGACCGCCCAACCA
CACCACATCATCACAACCAAGCGAACAAAAAGCATCTCTGTATATGCATCAGTAAAACCCGCATCAACAT
GTATACCTATCCTAGATCGATATTTCCATCCATCATCTTCAATTCGTAACTATGAATATGTATGGCACAC
ACATACAGATCCAAAATTAATAAATCCACCAGGTAGTTTGAAACAGAATTCTACTCCGATCTAGAACGAC
CGCCCAACCAGACCACATCATCACAACCAAGACAAAAAAAAGCATGAAAAGATGACCCGACAAACAAGTG
CACGGCATATATTGAAATAAAGGAAAAGGGCAAACCAAACCCTATGCAACGAAACAAAAAAAATCATGAA
ATCGATCCCGTCTGCGGAACGGCTAGAGCCATCCCAGGATTCCCCAAAGAGAAACACTGGCAAGTTAGCA
ATCAGAACGTGTCTGACGTACAGGTCGCATCCGTGTACGAACGCTAGCAGCACGGATCTAACACAAACAC
GGATCTAACACAAACATGAACAGAAGTAGAACTACCGGGCCCTAACCATGGACCGGAACGCCGATCTAGA
GAAGGTAGAGAGGGGGGGGGGGGGAGGACGAGCGGCGTACCTTGAAGCGGRGGKGCCGACGGGKGGATTT
GGGGGAGATCTGGTTGTGTGTGTGTGCGCTCCGAACAACACGAGGTTGGGGAAAGAGGGTGTGGAGGGGG
TGTCTATTTATTACGGCGGGCGRGGRAGGGAAAGCGAAGGRGCGGKGGGAAAGGAATCCCCCGTAGCTGC
CGGTGCCGTGAGAGGAGGAGGAGGCCGCCTGCCGTGCCGGCTCACGTCTGCCGCTCCGCCACGCAATTTC
TGGATGCCGACAGCGGAGCAAGTCCAACGGTGGAGCGGAACTCTCGAGAGGGGTCCAGAGGCAGCGACAG
AGATGCCGTGCCGTCTGCTTCGCTTGGCCCGACGCGACGCTGCTGGTTCGCTGGTTGGTGTCCGTTAGAC
TCGTCGACGGCGTTTAACAGGCTGGCATTATCTACTCGAAACAAGAAAAATGTTTCCTTAGTTTTTTTAA
TTTCTTAAAGGGTATTTGTTTAATTTTTAGTCACTTTATTTTATTCTATTTTATATCTAAATTATTAAAT
AAAAAAACTAAAATAGAGTTTTAGTTTTCTTAATTTAGAGGCTAAAATAGAATAAAATAGATGTACTAAA
AAAATTAGTCTATAAAAACCATTAACCCTAAACCCTAAATGGATGTACTAATAAAATGGATGAAGTATTA
TATAGGTGAAGCTATTTGCAAAAAAAAAGGAGAACACATGCACACTAAAAAGATAAAACTGTAGAGTCCT
GTTGTCAAAATACTCAATTGTCCTTTAGACCATGTCTAACTGTTCATTTATATGATTCTCTAAAACACTG
ATATTATTGTAGTACTATAGATTATATTATTCGTAGAGTAAAGTTTAAATATATGTATAAAGATAGATAA
ACTGCACTTCAAACAAGTGTGACAAAAAAAATATGTGGTAATTTTTTATAACTTAGACATGCAATGCTCA
TTATCTCTAGAGAGGGGCACGACCGGGTCACGCTGCACGCGCCTGCAGATCCCCGGGTACCGAGCTCAAA
CTGAAGGCGGGAAACGACAATCTGATCCAAGCTCAAGCTGCTCTAGCATTCGCCATTCAGGCTGCGCAAC
TGTTGGGAAGGGCGATCGGTGCGGGCCTCTTCGCTATTACGCCAGCTGGCGAAAGGGGGATGTGCTGCAA
GGCGATTAAGTTGGGTAACGCCAGGGTTTTCCCAGTCACGACGTTGTAAAACGACGGCCAGTGCCAAGCT
TAGTAATTCATCCAGGTCTCCAAGTTCTAGGATTTTCAGAACTGCAACTTATTTTATCAAGGAATCTTTA
AACATACGAACAGATCACTTAAAGTTCTTCTGAAGCAACTTAAAGTTATCAGGCATGCATGGATCTTGGA
GGAATCAGATGTGCAGTCAGGGACCATAGCACAAGACAGGCGTCTTCTACTGGTGCTACCAGCAAATGCT
GGAAGCCGGGAACACTGGGTACGTTGGAAACCACGTGATGTGAAGAAGTAAGATAAACTGTAGGAGAAAA
GCATTTCGTAGTGGGCCATGAAGCCTTTCAGGACATGTATTGCAGTATGGGCCGGCCCATTACGCAATTG
GACGACAACAAAGACTAGTATTAGTACCACCTCGGCTATCCACATAGATCAAAGCTGATTTAAAAGAGTT
GTGCAGATGATCCGTGGCGTGAGACCAACCCAGTGGACATAAGCCTGTTCGGTTCGTAAGCTGTAATGCA
AGTAGCGTATGCGCTCACGCAACTGGTCCAGAACCTTGACCGAACGCAGCGGTGGTAACGGCGCAGTGGC
GGTTTTCATGGCTTGTTATGACTGTTTTTTTGGGGTACAGTCTATGCCTCGGGCATCCAAGCAGCAAGCG
CGTTACGCCGTGGGTCGATGTTTGATGTTATGGAGCAGCAACGATGTTACGCAGCAGGGCAGTCGCCCTA
AAACAAAGTTAAACATCATGGGGGAAGCGGTGATCGCCGAAGTATCGACTCAACTATCAGAGGTAGTTGG
CGTCATCGAGCGCCATCTCGAACCGACGTTGCTGGCCGTACATTTGTACGGCTCCGCAGTGGATGGCGGC
CTGAAGCCACACAGTGATATTGATTTGCTGGTTACGGTGACCGTAAGGCTTGATGAAACAACGCGGCGAG
CTTTGATCAACGACCTTTTGGAAACTTCGGCTTCCCCTGGAGAGAGCGAGATTCTCCGCGCTGTAGAAGT
CACCATTGTTGTGCACGACGACATCATTCCGTGGCGTTATCCAGCTAAGCGCGAACTGCAATTTGGAGAA
TGGCAGCGCAATGACATTCTTGCAGGTATCTTCGAGCCAGCCACGATCGACATTGATCTGGCTATCTTGC
TGACAAAAGCAAGAGAACATAGCGTTGCCTTGGTAGGTCCAGCGGCGGAGGAACTCTTTGATCCGGTTCC
TGAACAGGATCTATTTGAGGCGCTAAATGAAACCTTAACGCTATGGAACTCGCCGCCCGACTGGGCTGGC
GATGAGCGAAATGTAGTGCTTACGTTGTCCCGCATTTGGTACAGCGCAGTAACCGGCAAAATCGCGCCGA
AGGATGTCGCTGCCGACTGGGCAATGGAGCGCCTGCCGGCCCAGTATCAGCCCGTCATACTTGAAGCTAG
ACAGGCTTATCTTGGACAAGAAGAAGATCGCTTGGCCTCGCGCGCAGATCAGTTGGAAGAATTTGTCCAC
TACGTGAAAGGCGAGATCACCAAGGTAGTCGGCAAATAATGTCTAGCTAGAAATTCGTTCAAGCCGACGC
CGCTTCGCGGCGCGGCTTAACTCAAGCGTTAGATGCACTAAGCACATAATTGCTCACAGCCAAACTATCA
GGTCAAGTCTGCTTTTATTATTTTTAAGCGTGCATAATAAGCCGGTCTCGGTTTTAGAGCTAGAAATAGC
AAGTTAAAATAAGGCTAGTCCGTTATCAACTTGAAAAAGTGGCACCGAGTCGGTGCTTTTTTTTTTCGTT
TTGCATTGAGTTTTCTCCGTCGCATGTTTGCAGTTTTATTTTCCGTTTTGCATTGAAATTTCTCCGTCTC
ATGTTTGCAGCGTGTTCAAAAAGTACGCAGCTGTATTTCACTTATTTACGGCGCCACATTTTCATGCCGT
TTGTGCCAACTATCCCGAGCTAGTGAATACAGCTTGGCTTCACACAACACTGGTGACCCGCTGACCTGCT
CGTACCTCGTACCGTCGTACGGCACAGCATTTGGAATTAAAGGGTGTGATCGATACTGCTTGCTGCTAAG
CTTGCATGCCTGCAGTGCAGCGTGACCCGGTCGTGCCCCTCTCTAGAGATAATGAGCATTGCATGTCTAA
GTTATAAAAAATTACCACATATTTTTTTTGTCACACTTGTTTGAAGTGCAGTTTATCTATCTTTATACAT
ATATTTAAACTTTACTCTACGAATAATATAATCTATAGTACTACAATAATATCAGTGTTTTAGAGAATCA
TATAAATGAACAGTTAGACATGGTCTAAAGGACAATTGAGTATTTTGACAACAGGACTCTACAGTTTTAT
CTTTTTAGTGTGCATGTGTTCTCCTTTTTTTTTGCAAATAGCTTCACCTATATAATACTTCATCCATTTT
ATTAGTACATCCATTTAGGGTTTAGGGTTAATGGTTTTTATAGACTAATTTTTTTAGTACATCTATTTTA
TTCTATTTTAGCCTCTAAATTAAGAAAACTAAAACTCTATTTTAGTTTTTTTATTTAATAATTTAGATAT
AAAATAGAATAAAATAAAGTGACTAAAAATTAAACAAATACCCTTTAAGAAATTAAAAAAACTAAGGAAA
CATTTTTCTTGTTTCGAGTAGATAATGCCAGCCTGTTAAACGCCGTCGACGAGTCTAACGGACACCAACC
AGCGAACCAGCAGCGTCGCGTCGGGCCAAGCGAAGCAGACGGCACGGCATCTCTGTCGCTGCCTCTGGAC
CCCTCTCGAGAGTTCCGCTCCACCGTTGGACTTGCTCCGCTGTCGGCATCCAGAAATTGCGTGGCGGAGC
GGCAGACGTGAGCCGGCACGGCAGGCGGCCTCCTCCTCCTCTCACGGCACCGGCAGCTACGGGGGATTCC
TTTCCCACCGCTCCTTCGCTTTCCCTTCCTCGCCCGCCGTAATAAATAGACACCCCCTCCACACCCTCTT
TCCCCAACCTCGTGTTGTTCGGAGCGCACACACACACAACCAGATCYCCCCCAAATCCMCCCGTCGGCMC
CTCCGCTTCAAGGTACGCCGCTCGTCCTCCCCCCCCCCCCCTCTCTACCTTCTCTAGATCGGCGTTCCGG
TCCATGGTTAGGGCCCGGTAGTTCTACTTCTGTTCATGTTTGTGTTAGATCCGTGTTTGTGTTAGATCCG
TGCTGCTAGCGTTCGTACACGGATGCGACCTGTACGTCAGACACGTTCTGATTGCTAACTTGCCAGTGTT
TCTCTTTGGGGAATCCTGGGATGGCTCTAGCCGTTCCGCAGACGGGATCGATTTCATGATTTTTTTTGTT
TCGTTGCATAGGGTTTGGTTTGCCCTTTTCCTTTATTTCAATATATGCCGTGCACTTGTTTGTCGGGTCA
TCTTTTCATGCTTTTTTTTGTCTTGGTTGTGATGATGTGGTCTGGTTGGGCGGTCGTTCTAGATCGGAGT
AGAATTCTGTTTCAAACTACCTGGTGGATTTATTAATTTTGGATCTGTATGTGTGTGCCATACATATTCA
TAGTTACGAATTGAAGATGATGGATGGAAATATCGATCTAGGATAGGTATACATGTTGATGCGGGTTTTA
CTGATGCATATACAGAGATGCTTTTTGTTCGCTTGGTTGTGATGATGTGGTGTGGTTGGGCGGTCGTTCA
TTCGTTCTAGATCGGAGTAGAATACTGTTTCAAACTACCTGGTGTATTTATTAATTTTGGAACTGTATGT
GTGTGTCATACATCTTCATAGTTACGAGTTTAAGATGGATGGAAATATCGATCTAGGATAGGTATACATG
TTGATGTGGGTTTTACTGATGCATATACATGATGGCATATGCAGCATCTATTCATATGCTCTAACCTTGA
GTACCTATCTATTATAATAAACAAGTATGTTTTATAATTATTTTGATCTTGATATACTTGGATGATGGCA
TATGCAGCAGCTATATGTGGATTTTTTTAGCCCTGCCTTCATACGCTATTTATTTGCTTGGTACTGTTTC
TTTTGTCGATGCTCACCCTGTTGTTTGGTGTTACTTCTGCAGCCCTAGGCCTACTAGATGGATTACAAGG
ACCACGACGGGGATTACAAGGACCACGACATTGATTACAAGGATGATGATGACAAGATGGCTCCGAAGAA
GAAGAGGAAGGTTGGCATCCACGGGGTGCCAGCTGCTGACAAGAAGTACTCGATCGGCCTCGATATTGGG
ACTAACTCTGTTGGCTGGGCCGTGATCACCGACGAGTACAAGGTGCCCTCAAAGAAGTTCAAGGTCCTGG
GCAACACCGATCGGCATTCCATCAAGAAGAATCTCATTGGCGCTCTCCTGTTCGACAGCGGCGAGACGGC
TGAGGCTACGCGGCTCAAGCGCACCGCCCGCAGGCGGTACACGCGCAGGAAGAATCGCATCTGCTACCTG
CAGGAGATTTTCTCCAACGAGATGGCGAAGGTTGACGATTCTTTCTTCCACAGGCTGGAGGAGTCATTCC
TCGTGGAGGAGGATAAGAAGCACGAGCGGCATCCAATCTTCGGCAACATTGTCGACGAGGTTGCCTACCA
CGAGAAGTACCCTACGATCTACCATCTGCGGAAGAAGCTCGTGGACTCCACAGATAAGGCGGACCTCCGC
CTGATCTACCTCGCTCTGGCCCACATGATTAAGTTCAGGGGCCATTTCCTGATCGAGGGGGATCTCAACC
CGGACAATAGCGATGTTGACAAGCTGTTCATCCAGCTCGTGCAGACGTACAACCAGCTCTTCGAGGAGAA
CCCCATTAATGCGTCAGGCGTCGACGCGAAGGCTATCCTGTCCGCTAGGCTCTCGAAGTCTCGGCGCCTC
GAGAACCTGATCGCCCAGCTGCCGGGCGAGAAGAAGAACGGCCTGTTCGGGAATCTCATTGCGCTCAGCC
TGGGGCTCACGCCCAACTTCAAGTCGAATTTCGATCTCGCTGAGGACGCCAAGCTGCAGCTCTCCAAGGA
CACATACGACGATGACCTGGATAACCTCCTGGCCCAGATCGGCGATCAGTACGCGGACCTGTTCCTCGCT
GCCAAGAATCTGTCGGACGCCATCCTCCTGTCTGATATTCTCAGGGTGAACACCGAGATTACGAAGGCTC
CGCTCTCAGCCTCCATGATCAAGCGCTACGACGAGCACCATCAGGATCTGACCCTCCTGAAGGCGCTGGT
CAGGCAGCAGCTCCCCGAGAAGTACAAGGAGATCTTCTTCGATCAGTCGAAGAACGGCTACGCTGGGTAC
ATTGACGGCGGGGCCTCTCAGGAGGAGTTCTACAAGTTCATCAAGCCGATTCTGGAGAAGATGGACGGCA
CGGAGGAGCTGCTGGTGAAGCTCAATCGCGAGGACCTCCTGAGGAAGCAGCGGACATTCGATAACGGCAG
CATCCCACACCAGATTCATCTCGGGGAGCTGCACGCTATCCTGAGGAGGCAGGAGGACTTCTACCCTTTC
CTCAAGGATAACCGCGAGAAGATCGAGAAGATTCTGACTTTCAGGATCCCGTACTACGTCGGCCCACTCG
CTAGGGGCAACTCCCGCTTCGCTTGGATGACCCGCAAGTCAGAGGAGACGATCACGCCGTGGAACTTCGA
GGAGGTGGTCGACAAGGGCGCTAGCGCTCAGTCGTTCATCGAGAGGATGACGAATTTCGACAAGAACCTG
CCAAATGAGAAGGTGCTCCCTAAGCACTCGCTCCTGTACGAGTACTTCACAGTCTACAACGAGCTGACTA
AGGTGAAGTATGTGACCGAGGGCATGAGGAAGCCGGCTTTCCTGTCTGGGGAGCAGAAGAAGGCCATCGT
GGACCTCCTGTTCAAGACCAACCGGAAGGTCACGGTTAAGCAGCTCAAGGAGGACTACTTCAAGAAGATT
GAGTGCTTCGATTCGGTCGAGATCTCTGGCGTTGAGGACCGCTTCAACGCCTCCCTGGGGACCTACCACG
ATCTCCTGAAGATCATTAAGGATAAGGACTTCCTGGACAACGAGGAGAATGAGGATATCCTCGAGGACAT
TGTGCTGACACTCACTCTGTTCGAGGACCGGGAGATGATCGAGGAGCGCCTGAAGACTTACGCCCATCTC
TTCGATGACAAGGTCATGAAGCAGCTCAAGAGGAGGAGGTACACCGGCTGGGGGAGGCTGAGCAGGAAGC
TCATCAACGGCATTCGGGACAAGCAGTCCGGGAAGACGATCCTCGACTTCCTGAAGAGCGATGGCTTCGC
GAACCGCAATTTCATGCAGCTGATTCACGATGACAGCCTCACATTCAAGGAGGATATCCAGAAGGCTCAG
GTGAGCGGCCAGGGGGACTCGCTGCACGAGCATATCGCGAACCTCGCTGGCTCGCCAGCTATCAAGAAGG
GGATTCTGCAGACCGTGAAGGTTGTGGACGAGCTGGTGAAGGTCATGGGCAGGCACAAGCCTGAGAACAT
CGTCATTGAGATGGCCCGGGAGAATCAGACCACGCAGAAGGGCCAGAAGAACTCACGCGAGAGGATGAAG
AGGATCGAGGAGGGCATTAAGGAGCTGGGGTCCCAGATCCTCAAGGAGCACCCGGTGGAGAACACGCAGC
TGCAGAATGAGAAGCTCTACCTGTACTACCTCCAGAATGGCCGCGATATGTATGTGGACCAGGAGCTGGA
TATTAACAGGCTCAGCGATTACGACGTCGATCATATCGTTCCACAGTCATTCCTGAAGGATGACTCCATT
GACAACAAGGTCCTCACCAGGTCGGACAAGAACCGGGGCAAGTCTGATAATGTTCCTTCAGAGGAGGTCG
TTAAGAAGATGAAGAACTACTGGCGCCAGCTCCTGAATGCCAAGCTGATCACGCAGCGGAAGTTCGATAA
CCTCACAAAGGCTGAGAGGGGCGGGCTCTCTGAGCTGGACAAGGCGGGCTTCATCAAGAGGCAGCTGGTC
GAGACACGGCAGATCACTAAGCACGTTGCGCAGATTCTCGACTCACGGATGAACACTAAGTACGATGAGA
ATGACAAGCTGATCCGCGAGGTGAAGGTCATCACCCTGAAGTCAAAGCTCGTCTCCGACTTCAGGAAGGA
TTTCCAGTTCTACAAGGTTCGGGAGATCAACAATTACCACCATGCCCATGACGCGTACCTGAACGCGGTG
GTCGGCACAGCTCTGATCAAGAAGTACCCAAAGCTCGAGAGCGAGTTCGTGTACGGGGACTACAAGGTTT
ACGATGTGAGGAAGATGATCGCCAAGTCGGAGCAGGAGATTGGCAAGGCTACCGCCAAGTACTTCTTCTA
CTCTAACATTATGAATTTCTTCAAGACAGAGATCACTCTGGCCAATGGCGAGATCCGGAAGCGCCCCCTC
ATCGAGACGAACGGCGAGACGGGGGAGATCGTGTGGGACAAGGGCAGGGATTTCGCGACCGTCAGGAAGG
TTCTCTCCATGCCACAAGTGAATATCGTCAAGAAGACAGAGGTCCAGACTGGCGGGTTCTCTAAGGAGTC
AATTCTGCCTAAGCGGAACAGCGACAAGCTCATCGCCCGCAAGAAGGACTGGGATCCGAAGAAGTACGGC
GGGTTCGACAGCCCCACTGTGGCCTACTCGGTCCTGGTTGTGGCGAAGGTTGAGAAGGGCAAGTCCAAGA
AGCTCAAGAGCGTGAAGGAGCTGCTGGGGATCACGATTATGGAGCGCTCCAGCTTCGAGAAGAACCCGAT
CGATTTCCTGGAGGCGAAGGGCTACAAGGAGGTGAAGAAGGACCTGATCATTAAGCTCCCCAAGTACTCA
CTCTTCGAGCTGGAGAACGGCAGGAAGCGGATGCTGGCTTCCGCTGGCGAGCTGCAGAAGGGGAACGAGC
TGGCTCTGCCGTCCAAGTATGTGAACTTCCTCTACCTGGCCTCCCACTACGAGAAGCTCAAGGGCAGCCC
CGAGGACAACGAGCAGAAGCAGCTGTTCGTCGAGCAGCACAAGCATTACCTCGACGAGATCATTGAGCAG
ATTTCCGAGTTCTCCAAGCGCGTGATCCTGGCCGACGCGAATCTGGATAAGGTCCTCTCCGCGTACAACA
AGCACCGCGACAAGCCAATCAGGGAGCAGGCTGAGAATATCATTCATCTCTTCACCCTGACGAACCTCGG
CGCCCCTGCTGCTTTCAAGTACTTCGACACAACTATCGATCGCAAGAGGTACACAAGCACTAAGGAGGTC
CTGGACGCGACCCTCATCCACCAGTCGATTACCGGCCTCTACGAGACGCGCATCGACCTGTCTCAGCTCG
GGGGCGACAAGCGGCCAGCGGCGACGAAGAAGGCGGGGCAGGCGAAGAAGAAGAAGTGAGCTCAGAGCTT
TCGTTCGTATCATCGGTTTCGACAACGTTCGTCAAGTTCAATGCATCAGTTTCATTGCGCACACACCAGA
ATCCTACTGAGTTTGAGTATTATGGCATTGGGAAAACTGTTTTTCTTGTACCATTTGTTGTGCTTGTAAT
TTACTGTGTTTTTTATTCGGTTTTCGCTATCGAACTGTGAAATGGAAATGGATGGAGAAGAGTTAATGAA
TGATATGGTCCTTTTGTTCATTCTCAAATTAATATTATTTGTTTTTTCTCTTATTTGTTGTGTGTTGAAT
TTGAAATTATAAGAGATATGCAAACATTTTGTTTTGAGTAAAAATGTGTCAAATCGTGGCCTCTAATGAC
CGAAGTTAATATGAGGAGTAAAACACTTGTAGTTGTACCATTATGCTTATTCACTAGGCAACAAATATAT
TTTCAGACCTAGAAAAGCTGCAAATGTTACTGAATACAAGTATGTCCTCTTGTGTTTTAGACATTTATGA
ACTTTCCTTTATGTAATTTTCCAGAATCCTTGTCAGATTCTAATCATTGCTTTATAATTATAGTTATACT
CATGGATTTGTAGTTGAGTATGAAAATATTTTTTAATGCATTTTATGACTTGCCAATTGATTGACAACGA
ATTCGTAATCATGTCATAGCTGTTTCCTGTGTGAAATTGTTATCCGCTCACAATTCCACACAACATACGA
GCCGGAAGCATAAAGTGTAAAGCCTGGGGTGCCTAATGAGTGAGCTAACTCACATTAATTGCGTTGCGCT
CACTGCCCGCTTTCCAGTCGGGAAACCTGTCGTGCCAGCTGCATTAATGAATCGGCCAACGCGCGGGGAG
AGGCGGTTTGCGTATTGGCTAGAGCAGCTTGCCAACATGGTGGAGCACGACACTCTCGTCTACTCCAAGA
ATATCAAAGATACAGTCTCAGAAGACCAAAGGGCTATTGAGACTTTTCAACAAAGGGTAATATCGGGAAA
CCTCCTCGGATTCCATTGCCCAGCTATCTGTCACTTCATCAAAAGGACAGTAGAAAAGGAAGGTGGCACC
TACAAATGCCATCATTGCGATAAAGGAAAGGCTATCGTTCAAGATGCCTCTGCCGACAGTGGTCCCAAAG
ATGGACCCCCACCCACGAGGAGCATCGTGGAAAAAGAAGACGTTCCAACCACGTCTTCAAAGCAAGTGGA
TTGATGTGATATCTCCACTGACGTAAGGGATGACGCACAATCCCACTATCCTTCGCAAGACCCTTCCTCT
ATATAAGGAAGTTCATTTCATTTGGAGAGGACACGCTGAAATCACCAGTCTCTCTCTACAAATCTATCTC
TCTCGAGTCTACCATGAGCCCAGAACGACGCCCGGCCGACATCCGCCGTGCCACCGAGGCGGACATGCCG
GCGGTCTGCACCATCGTCAACCACTACATCGAGACAAGCACGGTCAACTTCCGTACCGAGCCGCAGGAAC
CGCAGGAGTGGACGGACGACCTCGTCCGTCTGCGGGAGCGCTATCCCTGGCTCGTCGCCGAGGTGGACGG
CGAGGTCGCCGGCATCGCCTACGCGGGCCCCTGGAAGGCACGCAACGCCTACGACTGGACGGCCGAGTCG
ACCGTGTACGTCTCCCCCCGCCACCAGCGGACGGGACTGGGCTCCACGCTCTACACCCACCTGCTGAAGT
CCCTGGAGGCACAGGGCTTCAAGAGCGTGGTCGCTGTCATCGGGCTGCCCAACGACCCGAGCGTGCGCAT
GCACGAGGCGCTCGGATATGCCCCCCGCGGCATGCTGCGGGCGGCCGGCTTCAAGCACGGGAACTGGCAT
GACGTGGGTTTCTGGCAGCTGGACTTCAGCCTGCCGGTACCGCCCCGTCCGGTCCTGCCCGTCACCGAGA
TTTGACTCGAGTTTCTCCATAATAATGTGTGAGTAGTTCCCAGATAAGGGAATTAGGGTTCCTATAGGGT
TTCGCTCATGTGTTGAGCATATAAGAAACCCTTAGTATGTATTTGTATTTGTAAAATACTTCTATCAATA
AAATTTCTAATTCCTAAAACCAAAATCCAGTACTAAAATCCAGATCCCCCGAATTAATTCGGCGTTAATT
CAGTACATTAAAAACGTCCGCAATGTGTTATTAAGTTGTCTAAGCGTCAATTTGTTTACACCACAATATA
TCCTGCCACCAGCCAGCCAACAGCTCCCCGACCGGCAGCTCGGCACAAAATCACCACTCGATACAGGCAG
CCCATCAGTCCGGGACGGCGTCAGCGGGAGAGCCGTTGTAAGGCGGCAGACTTTGCTCATGTTACCGATG
CTATTCGGAAGAACGGCAACTAAGCTGCCGGGTTTGAAACACGGATGATCTCGCGGAGGGTAGCATGTTG
ATTGTAACGATGACAGAGCGTTGCTGCCTGTGATCACCGCGGTTTCAAAATCGGCTCCGTCGATACTATG
TTATACGCCAACTTTGAAAACAACTTTGAAAAAGCTGTTTTCTGGTATTTAAGGTTTTAGAATGCAAGGA
ACAGTGAATTGGAGTTCGTCTTGTTATAATTAGCTTCTTGGGGTATCTTTAAATACTGTAGAAAAGAGGA
AGGAAATAATAAATGGCTAAAATGAGAATATCACCGGAATTGAAAAAACTGATCGAAAAATACCGCTGCG
TAAAAGATACGGAAGGAATGTCTCCTGCTAAGGTATATAAGCTGGTGGGAGAAAATGAAAACCTATATTT
AAAAATGACGGACAGCCGGTATAAAGGGACCACCTATGATGTGGAACGGGAAAAGGACATGATGCTATGG
CTGGAAGGAAAGCTGCCTGTTCCAAAGGTCCTGCACTTTGAACGGCATGATGGCTGGAGCAATCTGCTCA
TGAGTGAGGCCGATGGCGTCCTTTGCTCGGAAGAGTATGAAGATGAACAAAGCCCTGAAAAGATTATCGA
GCTGTATGCGGAGTGCATCAGGCTCTTTCACTCCATCGACATATCGGATTGTCCCTATACGAATAGCTTA
GACAGCCGCTTAGCCGAATTGGATTACTTACTGAATAACGATCTGGCCGATGTGGATTGCGAAAACTGGG
AAGAAGACACTCCATTTAAAGATCCGCGCGAGCTGTATGATTTTTTAAAGACGGAAAAGCCCGAAGAGGA
ACTTGTCTTTTCCCACGGCGACCTGGGAGACAGCAACATCTTTGTGAAAGATGGCAAAGTAAGTGGCTTT
ATTGATCTTGGGAGAAGCGGCAGGGCGGACAAGTGGTATGACATTGCCTTCTGCGTCCGGTCGATCAGGG
AGGATATCGGGGAAGAACAGTATGTCGAGCTATTTTTTGACTTACTGGGGATCAAGCCTGATTGGGAGAA
AATAAAATATTATATTTTACTGGATGAATTGTTTTAGTACCTAGAATGCATGACCAAAATCCCTTAACGT
GAGTTTTCGTTCCACTGAGCGTCAGACCCCGTAGAAAAGATCAAAGGATCTTCTTGAGATCCTTTTTTTC
TGCGCGTAATCTGCTGCTTGCAAACAAAAAAACCACCGCTACCAGCGGTGGTTTGTTTGCCGGATCAAGA
GCTACCAACTCTTTTTCCGAAGGTAACTGGCTTCAGCAGAGCGCAGATACCAAATACTGTCCTTCTAGTG
TAGCCGTAGTTAGGCCACCACTTCAAGAACTCTGTAGCACCGCCTACATACCTCGCTCTGCTAATCCTGT
TACCAGTGGCTGCTGCCAGTGGCGATAAGTCGTGTCTTACCGGGTTGGACTCAAGACGATAGTTACCGGA
TAAGGCGCAGCGGTCGGGCTGAACGGGGGGTTCGTGCACACAGCCCAGCTTGGAGCGAACGACCTACACC
GAACTGAGATACCTACAGCGTGAGCTATGAGAAAGCGCCACGCTTCCCGAAGGGAGAAAGGCGGACAGGT
ATCCGGTAAGCGGCAGGGTCGGAACAGGAGAGCGCACGAGGGAGCTTCCAGGGGGAAACGCCTGGTATCT
TTATAGTCCTGTCGGGTTTCGCCACCTCTGACTTGAGCGTCGATTTTTGTGATGCTCGTCAGGGGGGCGG
AGCCTATGGAAAAACGCCAGCAACGCGGCCTTTTTACGGTTCCTGGCCTTTTGCTGGCCTTTTGCTCACA
TGTTCTTTCCTGCGTTATCCCCTGATTCTGTGGATAACCGTATTACCGCCTTTGAGTGAGCTGATACCGC
TCGCCGCAGCCGAACGACCGAGCGCAGCGAGTCAGTGAGCGAGGAAGCGGAAGAGCGCCTGATGCGGTAT
TTTCTCCTTACGCATCTGTGCGGTATTTCACACCGCATATGGTGCACTCTCAGTACAATCTGCTCTGATG
CCGCATAGTTAAGCCAGTATACACTCCGCTATCGCTACGTGACTGGGTCATGGCTGCGCCCCGACACCCG
CCAACACCCGCTGACGCGCCCTGACGGGCTTGTCTGCTCCCGGCATCCGCTTACAGACAAGCTGTGACCG
TCTCCGGGAGCTGCATGTGTCAGAGGTTTTCACCGTCATCACCGAAACGCGCGAGGCAGGGTGCCTTGAT
GTGGGCGCCGGCGGTCGAGTGGCGACGGCGCGGCTTGTCCGCGCCCTGGTAGATTGCCTGGCCGTAGGCC
AGCCATTTTTGAGCGGCCAGCGGCCGCGATAGGCCGACGCGAAGCGGCGGGGCGTAGGGAGCGCAGCGAC
CGAAGGGTAGGCGCTTTTTGCAGCTCTTCGGCTGTGCGCTGGCCAGACAGTTATGCACAGGCCAGGCGGG
TTTTAAGAGTTTTAATAAGTTTTAAAGAGTTTTAGGCGGAAAAATCGCCTTTTTTCTCTTTTATATCAGT
CACTTACATGTGTGACCGGTTCCCAATGTACGGCTTTGGGTTCCCAATGTACGGGTTCCGGTTCCCAATG
TACGGCTTTGGGTTCCCAATGTACGTGCTATCCACAGGAAACAGACCTTTTCGACCTTTTTCCCCTGCTA
GGGCAATTTGCCCTAGCATCTGCTCCGTACATTAGGAACCGGCGGATGCTTCGCCCTCGATCAGGTTGCG
GTAGCGCATGACTAGGATCGGGCCAGCCTGCCCCGCCTCCTCCTTCAAATCGTACTCCGGCAGGTCATTT
GACCCGATCAGCTTGCGCACGGTGAAACAGAACTTCTTGAACTCTCCGGCGCTGCCACTGCGTTCGTAGA
TCGTCTTGAACAACCATCTGGCTTCTGCCTTGCCTGCGGCGCGGCGTGCCAGGCGGTAGAGAAAACGGCC
GATGCCGGGATCGTTCAAAAAGTAATCGGGGTGAACCGTCAGCACGTCCGGGTTCTTGCCTTCTGTGATC
TCGCGGTACATCCAATCAGCTAGCTCGATCTCGATGTACTCCGGCCGCCCGGTTTCGCTCTTTACGATCT
TGTAGCGGCTAATCAAGGCTTCACCCTCGGATACCGTCACCAGGCGGCCGTTCTTGGCCTTCTTCGTACG
CTGCATGGCAACGTGCGTGGTGTTTAACCGAATGCAGGTTTCTACCAGGTCGTCTTTCTGCTTTCCGCCA
TCGGCTCGCCGGCAGAACTTGAGTACGTCCGCAACGTGTGGACGGAACACGCGGCCGGGCTTGTCTCCCT
TCCCTTCCCGGTATCGGTTCATGGATTCGGTTAGATGGGAAACCGCCATCAGTACCAGGTCGTAATCCCA
CACACTGGCCATGCCGGCCGGCCCTGCGGAAACCTCTACGTGCCCGTCTGGAAGCTCGTAGCGGATCACC
TCGCCAGCTCGTCGGTCACGCTTCGACAGACGGAAAACGGCCACGTCCATGATGCTGCGACTATCGCGGG
TGCCCACGTCATAGAGCATCGGAACGAAAAAATCTGGTTGCTCGTCGCCCTTGGGCGGCTTCCTAATCGA
CGGCGCACCGGCTGCCGGCGGTTGCCGGGATTCTTTGCGGATTCGATCAGCGGCCGCTTGCCACGATTCA
CCGGGGCGTGCTTCTGCCTCGATGCGTTGCCGCTGGGCGGCCTGCGCGGCCTTCAACTTCTCCACCAGGT
CATCACCCAGCGCCGCGCCGATTTGTACCGGGCCGGATGGTTTGCGACCGCTCACGCCGATTCCTCGGGC
TTGGGGGTTCCAGTGCCATTGCAGGGCCGGCAGGCAACCCAGCCGCTTACGCCTGGCCAACCGCCCGTTC
CTCCACACATGGGGCATTCCACGGCGTCGGTGCCTGGTTGTTCTTGATTTTCCATGCCGCCTCCTTTAGC
CGCTAAAATTCATCTACTCATTTATTCATTTGCTCATTTACTCTGGTAGCTGCGCGATGTATTCAGATAG
CAGCTCGGTAATGGTCTTGCCTTGGCGTACCGCGTACATCTTCAGCTTGGTGTGATCCTCCGCCGGCAAC
TGAAAGTTGACCCGCTTCATGGCTGGCGTGTCTGCCAGGCTGGCCAACGTTGCAGCCTTGCTGCTGCGTG
CGCTCGGACGGCCGGCACTTAGCGTGTTTGTGCTTTTGCTCATTTTCTCTTTACCTCATTAACTCAAATG
AGTTTTGATTTAATTTCAGCGGCCAGCGCCTGGACCTCGCGGGCAGCGTCGCCCTCGGGTTCTGATTCAA
GAACGGTTGTGCCGGCGGCGGCAGTGCCTGGGTAGCTCACGCGCTGCGTGATACGGGACTCAAGAATGGG
CAGCTCGTACCCGGCCAGCGCCTCGGCAACCTCACCGCCGATGCGCGTGCCTTTGATCGCCCGCGACACG
ACAAAGGCCGCTTGTAGCCTTCCATCCGTGACCTCAATGCGCTGCTTAACCAGCTCCACCAGGTCGGCGG
TGGCCCATATGTCGTAAGGGCTTGGCTGCACCGGAATCAGCACGAAGTCGGCTGCCTTGATCGCGGACAC
AGCCAAGTCCGCCGCCTGGGGCGCTCCGTCGATCACTACGAAGTCGCGCCGGCCGATGGCCTTCACGTCG
CGGTCAATCGTCGGGCGGTCGATGCCGACAACGGTTAGCGGTTGATCTTCCCGCACGGCCGCCCAATCGC
GGGCACTGCCCTGGGGATCGGAATCGACTAACAGAACATCGGCCCCGGCGAGTTGCAGGGCGCGGGCTAG
ATGGGTTGCGATGGTCGTCTTGCCTGACCCGCCTTTCTGGTTAAGTACAGCGATAACCTTCATGCGTTCC
CCTTGCGTATTTGTTTATTTACTCATCGCATCATATACGCAGCGACCGCATGACGCAAGCTGTTTTACTC
AAATACACATCACCTTTTTAGACGGCGGCGCTCGGTTTCTTCAGCGGCCAAGCTGGCCGGCCAGGCCGCC
AGCTTGGCATCAGACAAACCGGCCAGGATTTCATGCAGCCGCACGGTTGAGACGTGCGCGGGCGGCTCGA
ACACGTACCCGGCCGCGATCATCTCCGCCTCGATCTCTTCGGTAATGAAAAACGGTTCGTCCTGGCCGTC
CTGGTGCGGTTTCATGCTTGTTCCTCTTGGCGTTCATTCTCGGCGGCCGCCAGGGCGTCGGCCTCGGTCA
ATGCGTCCTCACGGAAGGCACCGCGCCGCCTGGCCTCGGTGGGCGTCACTTCCTCGCTGCGCTCAAGTGC
GCGGTACAGGGTCGAGCGATGCACGCCAAGCAGTGCAGCCGCCTCTTTCACGGTGCGGCCTTCCTGGTCG
ATCAGCTCGCGGGCGTGCGCGATCTGTGCCGGGGTGAGGGTAGGGCGGGGGCCAAACTTCACGCCTCGGG
CCTTGGCGGCCTCGCGCCCGCTCCGGGTGCGGTCGATGATTAGGGAACGCTCGAACTCGGCAATGCCGGC
GAACACGGTCAACACCATGCGGCCGGCCGGCGTGGTGGTGTCGGCCCACGGCTCTGCCAGGCTACGCAGG
CCCGCGCCGGCCTCCTGGATGCGCTCGGCAATGTCCAGTAGGTCGCGGGTGCTGCGGGCCAGGCGGTCTA
GCCTGGTCACTGTCACAACGTCGCCAGGGCGTAGGTGGTCAAGCATCCTGGCCAGCTCCGGGCGGTCGCG
CCTGGTGCCGGTGATCTTCTCGGAAAACAGCTTGGTGCAGCCGGCCGCGTGCAGTTCGGCCCGTTGGTTG
GTCAAGTCCTGGTCGTCGGTGCTGACGCGGGCATAGCCCAGCAGGCCAGCGGCGGCGCTCTTGTTCATGG
CGTAATGTCTCCGGTTCTAGTCGCAAGTATTCTACTTTATGCGACTAAAACACGCGACAAGAAAACGCCA
GGAAAAGGGCAGGGCGGCAGCCTGTCGCGTAACTTAGGACTTGTGCGACATGTCGTTTTCAGAAGACGGC
TGCACTGAACGTCAGAAGCCGACTGCACTATAGCAGCGGAGGGGTTGGATCAAAGTACTTTGATCCCGAG
GGGAACCCTGTGGTTGGCATGCACATACAAATGGACGAACGGATAAACCTTTTCACGCCCTTTTAAATAT
CCGATTATTCTAA
